>Addgene plasmid #159952 | AAV-Synapsin-miRFP670-3XNLS-WPRE | addgene full sequence | sequence record 315053 | Addgene NGS Result
CCTGCAGGCAGCTGCGCGCTCGCTCGCTCACTGAGGCCGCCCGGGCGTCGGGCGACCTTTGGTCGCCCGG
CCTCAGTGAGCGAGCGAGCGCGCAGAGAGGGAGTGGCCAACTCCATCACTAGGGGTTCCTGCGGCCGCAC
GCGTGTGTCTAGACTGCAGAGGGCCCTGCGTATGAGTGCAAGTGGGTTTTAGGACCAGGATGAGGCGGGG
TGGGGGTGCCTACCTGACGACCGACCCCGACCCACTGGACAAGCACCCAACCCCCATTCCCCAAATTGCG
CATCCCCTATCAGAGAGGGGGAGGGGAAACAGGATGCGGCGAGGCGCGTGCGCACTGCCAGCTTCAGCAC
CGCGGACAGTGCCTTCGCCCCCGCCTGGCGGCGCGCGCCACCGCCGCCTCAGCACTGAAGGCGCGCTGAC
GTCACTCGCCGGTCCCCCGCAAACTCCCCTTCCCGGCCACCTTGGTCGCGTCCGCGCCGCCGCCGGCCCA
GCCGGACCGCACCACGCGAGGCGCGAGATAGGGGGGCACGGGCGCGACCATCTGCGCTGCGGCGCCGGCG
ACTCAGCGCTGCCTCAGTCTGCGGTGGGCAGCGGAGGAGTCGTGTCGTGCCTGAGAGCGCAGTCGAGAAG
GTACAGCTAGCGCTACCGGTCGCCACCATGGTAGCAGGTCATGCCTCTGGCAGCCCCGCATTCGGGACCG
CCTCTCATTCGAATTGCGAACATGAAGAGATCCACCTCGCCGGCTCGATCCAGCCGCATGGCGCGCTTCT
GGTCGTCAGCGAACATGATCATCGCGTCATCCAGGCCAGCGCCAACGCCGCGGAATTTCTGAATCTCGGA
AGCGTACTCGGCGTTCCGCTCGCCGAGATCGACGGCGATCTGTTGATCAAGATCCTGCCGCATCTCGATC
CCACCGCCGAAGGCATGCCGGTCGCGGTGCGCTGCCGGATCGGCAATCCCTCTACGGAGTACTGCGGTCT
GATGCATCGGCCTCCGGAAGGCGGGCTGATCATCGAACTCGAACGTGCCGGCCCGTCGATCGATCTGTCA
GGCACGCTGGCGCCGGCGCTGGAGCGGATCCGCACGGCGGGTTCACTGCGCGCGCTGTGCGATGACACCG
TGCTGCTGTTTCAGCAGTGCACCGGCTACGACCGGGTGATGGTGTATCGTTTCGATGAGCAAGGCCACGG
CCTGGTATTCTCCGAGTGCCATGTGCCTGGGCTCGAATCCTATTTCGGCAACCGCTATCCGTCGTCGACT
GTCCCGCAGATGGCGCGGCAGCTGTACGTGCGGCAGCGCGTCCGCGTGCTGGTCGACGTCACCTATCAGC
CGGTGCCGCTGGAGCCGCGGCTGTCGCCGCTGACCGGGCGCGATCTCGACATGTCGGGCTGCTTCCTGCG
CTCGATGTCGCCGTGCCATCTGCAGTTCCTGAAGGACATGGGCGTGCGCGCCACCCTGGCGGTGTCGCTG
GTGGTCGGCGGCAAGCTGTGGGGCCTGGTTGTCTGTCACCATTATCTGCCGCGCTTCATCCGTTTCGAGC
TGCGGGCGATCTGCAAACGGCTCGCCGAAAGGATCGCGACGCGGATCACCGCGCTTGAGAGCGGCGAGCT
GTACAAGTCCGGACTCAGATCCGACCCCAGAAGAAAGCGCAAGGTGGACCCCAAGAAGAAGCGCAAGGTG
GACCCCAAGAAGAAGCGCAGATCTCGAGCTCAAGCTTCGAATTCTGCAGTCGACGGTACCGCGGGCCCGG
GATCCGCGGCCGCTAGATAACTGAAATCAACCTCTGGATTACAAAATTTGTGAAAGATTGACTGGTATTC
TTAACTATGTTGCTCCTTTTACGCTATGTGGATACGCTGCTTTAATGCCTTTGTATCATGCTATTGCTTC
CCGTATGGCCTTCATTTTCTCCTCCTTGTATAAATCCTGGTTGCTGTCTCTTTATGAGGAGTTGTGGCCC
GTTGTCAGGCAACGTGGCGTGGTGTGCACTGTGTTTGCTGACGCAACCCCCACTGGTTGGGGCATTGCCA
CCACCTGTCAGCTCCTTTCCGGGACTTTCGCTTTCCCCCTCCCTATTGCCACGGCGGAACTCATCGCCGC
CTGCCTTGCCCGCTGCTGGACAGGGGCTCGGCTGTTGGGCACTGACAATTCCGTGGTGTTGTCGGGGAAA
TCATCGTCCTTTCCTTGGCTGCTCGCCTATGTTGCCACCTGGATTCTGCGCGGGACGTCCTTCTGCTACG
TCCCTTCGGCCCTCAATCCAGCGGACCTTCCTTCCCGCGGCCTGCTGCCGGCTCTGCGGCCTCTTCCGCG
TCTTCGCCTTCGCCCTCAGACGAGTCGGATCTCCCTTTGGGCCGCCTCCCCGCATCGATTGTACCGCGGG
CCCGGGATCTACGGGTGGCATCCCTGTGACCCCTCCCCAGTGCCTCTCCTGGCCCTGGAAGTTGCCACTC
CAGTGCCCACCAGCCTTGTCCTAATAAAATTAAGTTGCATCATTTTGTCTGACTAGGTGTCCTTCTATAA
TATTATGGGGTGGAGGGGGGTGGTATGGAGCAAGGGGCAAGTTGGGAAGACAACCTGTAGGGCCTGCGGG
GTCTATTGGGAACCAAGCTGGAGTGCAGTGGCACAATCTTGGCTCACTGCAATCTCCGCCTCCTGGGTTC
AAGCGATTCTCCTGCCTCAGCCTCCCGAGTTGTTGGGATTCCAGGCATGCATGACCAGGCTCAGCTAATT
TTTGTTTTTTTGGTAGAGACGGGGTTTCACCATATTGGCCAGGCTGGTCTCCAACTCCTAATCTCAGGTG
ATCTACCCACCTTGGCCTCCCAAATTGCTGGGATTACAGGCGTGAACCACTGCTCCCTTCCCTGTCCTTC
TGATTTTGTAGGTAACCACGTGCGGACCGAGCGGCCGCAGGAACCCCTAGTGATGGAGTTGGCCACTCCC
TCTCTGCGCGCTCGCTCGCTCACTGAGGCCGGGCGACCAAAGGTCGCCCGACGCCCGGGCTTTGCCCGGG
CGGCCTCAGTGAGCGAGCGAGCGCGCAGCTGCCTGCAGGGGCGCCTGATGCGGTATTTTCTCCTTACGCA
TCTGTGCGGTATTTCACACCGCATA
[95 nt withheld, positions 3106-3200]
T
[46 nt withheld, positions 3202-3247]
C
[141 nt withheld, positions 3249-3389]
CCTTTGACGTTGGAGTCCACGTTCTTT
[37 nt withheld, positions 3417-3453]
ACTCTATCTCGGGCTATTCTTTTGATTTATAAGGGATTTTGCCGATTTCGGTCTATTGGTTAAAAAATGA
GCTGATTTAACAAAAATTTAACGCGAATTTTAACAAAATATTAACGTTTACAATTTTATGGTGCACTCTC
AGTACAATCTGCTCTGATGCCGCATAGTTAAGCCAGCCCCGACACCCGCCAACACCCGCTGACGCGCCCT
GACGGGCTTGTCTGCTCCCGGCATCCGCTTACAGACAAGCTGTGACCGTCTCCGGGAGCTGCATGTGTCA
GAGGTTTTCACCGTCATCACCGAAACGCGCGAGACGAAAGGGCCTCGTGATACGCCTATTTTTATAGGTT
AATGTCATGATAATAATGGTTTCTTAGACGTCAGGTGGCACTTTTCGGGGAAATGTGCGCGGAACCCCTA
TTTGTTTATTTTTCTAAATACATTCAAATATGTATCCGCTCATGAGACAATAACCCTGATAAATGCTTCA
ATAATATTGAAAAAGGAAGAGTATGAGTATTCAACATTTCCGTGTCGCCCTTATTCCCTTTTTTGCGGCA
TTTTGCCTTCCTGTTTTTGCTCACCCAGAAACGCTGGTGAAAGTAAAAGATGCTGAAGATCAGTTGGGTG
CACGAGTGGGTTACATCGAACTGGATCTCAACAGCGGTAAGATCCTTGAGAGTTTTCGCCCCGAAGAACG
TTTTCCAATGATGAGCACTTTTAAAGTTCTGCTATGTGGCGCGGTATTATCCCGTATTGACGCCGGGCAA
GAGCAACTCGGTCGCCGCATACACTATTCTCAGAATGACTTGGTTGAGTACTCACCAGTCACAGAAAAGC
ATCTTACGGATGGCATGACAGTAAGAGAATTATGCAGTGCTGCCATAACCATGAGTGATAACACTGCGGC
CAACTTACTTCTGACAACGATCGGAGGACCGAAGGAGCTAACCGCTTTTTTGCACAACATGGGGGATCAT
GTAACTCGCCTTGATCGTTGGGAACCGGAGCTGAATGAAGCCATACCAAACGACGAGCGTGACACCACGA
TGCCTGTAGCAATGGCAACAACGTTGCGCAAACTATTAACTGGCGAACTACTTACTCTAGCTTCCCGGCA
ACAATTAATAGACTGGATGGAGGCGGATAAAGTTGCAGGACCACTTCTGCGCTCGGCCCTTCCGGCTGGC
TGGTTTATTGCTGATAAATCTGGAGCCGGTGAGCGTGGGTCTCGCGGTATCATTGCAGCACTGGGGCCAG
ATGGTAAGCCCTCCCGTATCGTAGTTATCTACACGACGGGGAGTCAGGCAACTATGGATGAACGAAATAG
ACAGATCGCTGAGATAGGTGCCTCACTGATTAAGCATTGGTAACTGTCAGACCAAGTTTACTCATATATA
CTTTAGATTGATTTAAAACTTCATTTTTAATTTAAAAGGATCTAGGTGAAGATCCTTTTTGATAATCTCA
TGACCAAAATCCCTTAACGTGAGTTTTCGTTCCACTGAGCGTCAGACCCCGTAGAAAAGATCAAAGGATC
TTCTTGAGATCCTTTTTTTCTGCGCGTAATCTGCTGCTTGCAAACAAAAAAACCACCGCTACCAGCGGTG
GTTTGTTTGCCGGATCAAGAGCTACCAACTCTTTTTCCGAAGGTAACTGGCTTCAGCAGAGCGCAGATAC
CAAATACTGTTCTTCTAGTGTAGCCGTAGTTAGGCCACCACTTCAAGAACTCTGTAGCACCGCCTACATA
CCTCGCTCTGCTAATCCTGTTACCAGTGGCTGCTGCCAGTGGCGATAAGTCGTGTCTTACCGGGTTGGAC
TCAAGACGATAGTTACCGGATAAGGCGCAGCGGTCGGGCTGAACGGGGGGTTCGTGCACACAGCCCAGCT
TGGAGCGAACGACCTACACCGAACTGAGATACCTACAGCGTGAGCTATGAGAAAGCGCCACGCTTCCCGA
AGGGAGAAAGGCGGACAGGTATCCGGTAAGCGGCAGGGTCGGAACAGGAGAGCGCACGAGGGAGCTTCCA
GGGGGAAACGCCTGGTATCTTTATAGTCCTGTCGGGTTTCGCCACCTCTGACTTGAGCGTCGATTTTTGT
GATGCTCGTCAGGGGGGCGGAGCCTATGGAAAAACGCCAGCAACGCGGCCTTTTTACGGTTCCTGGCCTT
TTGCTGGCCTTTTGCTCACATGT
Features (pLannotate 1.2.2; 16 found; start..end, strand, type, name):
     12..39      +  repeat_region  AAV2 ITR (fragment): inverted terminal repeat of adeno-associated virus serotype 2 inverted
     68..95      +  repeat_region  AAV2 ITR (fragment): inverted terminal repeat of adeno-associated virus serotype 2 inverted
    175..622     +  promoter       hSyn promoter: human synapsin I promoter; confers neuron-specific expression (Kügler et al., 2003)
    658..1602    +  CDS            miRFP670: miRFP670 is a basic (constitutively fluorescent) near ir fluorescent protein published in 2016, derived from Rhodopseudomonas palustris. It has low acid sensitivity. It requires the cofactor biliverdin for fluorescence.
   1699..1755    +  misc_feature   MCS: multiple cloning site
   1775..2363    +  misc_feature   WPRE: woodchuck hepatitis virus posttranscriptional regulatory element
   2371..2389    +  misc_feature   MCS (fragment): multiple cloning site
   2393..2869    +  polyA_signal   hGH poly(A) signal: human growth hormone polyadenylation signal
   2909..3049    +  repeat_region  AAV2 ITR: inverted terminal repeat of adeno-associated virus serotype 2 inverted
   3054..3105    -  misc_feature   bom (fragment): basis of mobility region from pBR322
   3124..3579    +  rep_origin     f1 ori (sequence partly withheld): f1 bacteriophage origin of replication; arrow indicates direction of (+) strand synthesis
   3580..3629    -  misc_feature   bom (fragment): basis of mobility region from pBR322
   3731..3766    -  CDS            rop (fragment): Rop protein, which maintains plasmids at low copy number; rop
   3861..3965    +  promoter       AmpR promoter: bla
   3966..4826    +  CDS            AmpR: β-lactamase; bla; confers resistance to ampicillin, carbenicillin, and related antibiotics
   4997..5585    +  rep_origin     ori: high-copy-number ColE1/pMB1/pBR322/pUC origin of replication
