[The description below was written by a language model from this plasmid's Addgene catalogue record and pLannotate feature annotations shown in this document.]
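Description:
AAV-Synapsin-miRFP670-3XNLS-WPRE is an adeno-associated virus transfer plasmid for mammalian expression, designed to label neuronal nuclei with a near-infrared fluorescent protein. The expression cassette is flanked by AAV2 inverted terminal repeats, the cis elements needed for replication and packaging of the cassette into recombinant AAV particles. In the sequenced record the downstream ITR is annotated in full, while the upstream one is detected only as two short fragments. This is common for these structured repeats in assembled reads, but the record does not establish whether that ITR is intact. The bacterial backbone carries a high-copy ColE1/pUC-type origin, an ampicillin resistance gene (β-lactamase) with its own promoter, and an f1 phage origin, along with small remnants of pBR322 bom and rop sequences.

The payload is driven by the human synapsin I (hSyn1) promoter, which restricts expression largely to neurons. It directs a synthetic open reading frame of miRFP670, a constitutively fluorescent near-infrared protein derived from a Rhodopseudomonas palustris bacteriophytochrome that requires biliverdin as its chromophore. According to the catalogue entry, it is fused to three copies of a nuclear localisation signal. The NLS repeats are not annotated separately in the feature table but presumably lie in the region just downstream of the miRFP670 coding sequence. A multiple cloning site follows, reflecting the depositor's note that these constructs are modular and were built iteratively. After it come a WPRE, which enhances transcript stability and expression, and the human growth hormone polyadenylation signal. The stated purpose is a nucleus marker. Its far-red emission leaves the visible spectrum free for other fluorophores, sensors or optogenetic actuators in neurons, whether delivered by transfection or by AAV.
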