Addgene plasmid #159952: AAV-Synapsin-miRFP670-3XNLS-WPRE
Purpose: nucleus marker
Depositing lab: Michael Courtney. Depositing organization: Turku Bioscience Centre. Publication: Resonance energy transfer sensitises and monitors in situ switching of LOV2-based optogenetic actuators. Li LL, Klein FM, Li Greci L, Popinigis A, Freudenberg F, Courtney MJ. Nat Commun. 2020 Oct 9;11(1):5107. doi: 10.1038/s41467-020-18816-8. PubMed 33037199.
Backbone
  Vector backbone: AAV
  Backbone size w/o insert (bp): 4543
  Vector type: Mammalian Expression, AAV
Growth in bacteria
  Bacterial resistance: Ampicillin, 100 μg/mL
  Growth temperature: 37°C
  Growth strain: NEB Stable
  Copy number: High Copy
Gene/Insert
  Gene/Insert name: miRFP670-3XNLS
  Species: Synthetic
  Insert size (bp): 1050
  Mutation: synthetic
  Promoter: hSyn1
  Cloning method: Restriction Enzyme; 5′ cloning site multiple; modular (not destroyed); 3′ cloning site multiple; modular (unknown if destroyed)
  Sequencing primers: 5′ 3'Syn-fwd; 3′ WPRE-
Terms and licenses: Academic/Nonprofit Terms; Industry Terms: Not Available to Industry
Depositor comments: Constructs are multipart, modular and generated iteratively.
How to cite: AAV-Synapsin-miRFP670-3XNLS-WPRE was a gift from Michael Courtney (Addgene plasmid # 159952 ; http://n2t.net/addgene:159952 ; RRID:Addgene_159952)
